Addgene plasmid #158902: JGI_018065
Purpose: Hydrocarbon Structures for Fuels and Chemicals
Depositing lab: Joint Genome Institute.
Backbone
  Vector backbone: pET28b
  Vector type: Synthetic Biology
Growth in bacteria
  Bacterial resistance: Kanamycin, 50 μg/mL
  Growth temperature: 37°C
  Growth strain: Top10
  Copy number: High Copy
Gene/Insert
  Gene/Insert name: WP_010983715_1 (alt name: Batch220B_p036)
  Species: Synthetic
  Cloning method: Gibson Cloning
Terms and licenses: Academic/Nonprofit Terms; Industry Terms: Not Available to Industry
Depositor comments: pET28b_NdeIXhoI vector with WP_010983715_1 insert, JGI ICE Registry: https://registry.jgi.doe.gov/entry/18065
How to cite: JGI_018065 was a gift from Joint Genome Institute (Addgene plasmid # 158902 ; http://n2t.net/addgene:158902 ; RRID:Addgene_158902)
