[The description below was written by a language model from this plasmid's Addgene catalogue record and pLannotate feature annotations shown in this document.]
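Description:
JGI_018065 is a bacterial T7 expression plasmid built on the pET28b backbone, carrying a synthetic open reading frame designated WP_010983715_1 that was inserted by Gibson assembly into the vector opened at NdeI and XhoI. The 6,309 nt plasmid replicates in E. coli from a ColE1/pBR322-type origin accompanied by the rop gene and the bom mobility region. The catalogue lists it as high copy, although rop normally moderates copy number in this backbone family. Selection is by kanamycin through the aph(3')-Ia resistance gene, and an f1 origin is also present. Short annotated fragments of a tetracycline resistance gene, an AmpR promoter and a predicted E. coli protein appear to be pBR322-derived backbone remnants rather than functional parts.

The expression cassette lies on the reverse strand. It consists of a T7 promoter followed directly by a lac operator, the T7 gene 10 ribosome binding site, a short match annotated as part of a His-containing composite tag, and a thrombin cleavage site. An unannotated stretch of roughly 1 kb follows, which is where the insert sits, and then a second histidine tag fragment and the T7 terminator. This layout is consistent with an N-terminal His tag removable by thrombin, but whether the downstream His tag is read in frame depends on a stop codon that the record does not describe. A plasmid-borne lacI gene with its own promoter supplies repressor, so transcription requires a host providing T7 RNA polymerase and is induced with IPTG.

The record does not state the function or source organism of the encoded protein. It gives only a protein accession-style name, a synthetic origin and the broad purpose of hydrocarbon structures for fuels and chemicals. This suggests a candidate enzyme from a synthesised gene collection intended for recombinant expression, purification and screening.
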