Features (pLannotate 1.2.2; 20 found; start..end, strand, type, name):
      6..386     -  CDS            YPB1_ECOLX: Protein predicted: Swiss-Prot protein existence level 4. From Escherichia coli.
    403..594     +  CDS            rop: Rop protein, which maintains plasmids at low copy number; rop
    696..835     +  misc_feature   bom: basis of mobility region from pBR322
   1021..1609    -  rep_origin     ori: high-copy-number ColE1/pMB1/pBR322/pUC origin of replication
   1731..2546    +  CDS            KanR: aminoglycoside phosphotransferase; aph(3')-Ia; confers resistance to kanamycin in bacteria or G418 (Geneticin®) in eukaryotes
   2555..2612    -  promoter       AmpR promoter (fragment): bla
   2665..3093    -  rep_origin     f1 ori (sequence partly withheld): f1 bacteriophage origin of replication; arrow indicates direction of (+) strand synthesis
   3130..3177    -  terminator     T7 terminator: transcription terminator for bacteriophage T7 RNA polymerase
   3185..3234    -  CDS            SET1 (fragment): solubility-enhancement tag derived from T7 phage gene 10B
   3244..3261    -  CDS            9xHis (fragment): 9xHis affinity tag
   4291..4308    -  CDS            thrombin site: thrombin recognition and cleavage site
   4319..4335    -  CDS            capTEV™ (fragment): composite tag for in vivo biotinylation, TEV protease cleavage, and 6xHis tagging
   4354..4376    -  RBS            RBS: efficient ribosome binding site from bacteriophage T7 gene 10 (Olins and Rangwala, 1989)
   4391..4415    -  protein_bind   lac operator: The lac repressor binds to the lac operator to inhibit transcription in E. coli. This inhibition can be relieved by adding lactose or isopropyl-β-D-thiogalactopyranoside (IPTG). lac repressor encoded by lacI
   4416..4434    -  promoter       T7 promoter: promoter for bacteriophage T7 RNA polymerase
   4456..4735    +  CDS            TcR (fragment): tetracycline efflux protein; tet; confers resistance to tetracycline
   4743..4820    +  promoter       lacI promoter: lacI
   4821..5903    +  CDS            lacI: lac repressor; lacI; The lac repressor binds to the lac operator to inhibit transcription in E. coli. This inhibition can be relieved by adding lactose or isopropyl-β-D-thiogalactopyranoside (IPTG).
   5916..5937    +  protein_bind   CAP binding site: CAP binding activates transcription in the presence of cAMP. E. coli catabolite activator protein
   5952..6243    +  CDS            TcR (fragment): tetracycline efflux protein; tet; confers resistance to tetracycline
>Addgene plasmid #158902 | JGI_018065 | addgene full sequence | sequence record 315981 | Addgene NGS Result
GGTTAGCAGAATGAATCACCGATACGCGAGCGAACGTGAAGCGACTGCTGCTGCAAAACGTCTGCGACCT
GAGCAACAACATGAATGGTCTTCGGTTTCCGTGTTTCGTAAAGTCTGGAAACGCGGAAGTCAGCGCCCTG
CACCATTATGTTCCGGATCTGCATCGCAGGATGCTGCTGGCTACCCTGTGGAACACCTACATCTGTATTA
ACGAAGCGCTGGCATTGACCCTGAGTGATTTTTCTCTGGTCCCGCCGCATCCATACCGCCAGTTGTTTAC
CCTCACAACGTTCCAGTAACCGGGCATGTTCATCATCAGTAACCCGTATCGTGAGCATCCTCTCTCGTTT
CATCGGTATCATTACCCCCATGAACAGAAATCCCCCTTACACGGAGGCATCAGTGACCAAACAGGAAAAA
ACCGCCCTTAACATGGCCCGCTTTATCAGAAGCCAGACATTAACGCTTCTGGAGAAACTCAACGAGCTGG
ACGCGGATGAACAGGCAGACATCTGTGAATCGCTTCACGACCACGCTGATGAGCTTTACCGCAGCTGCCT
CGCGCGTTTCGGTGATGACGGTGAAAACCTCTGACACATGCAGCTCCCGGAGACGGTCACAGCTTGTCTG
TAAGCGGATGCCGGGAGCAGACAAGCCCGTCAGGGCGCGTCAGCGGGTGTTGGCGGGTGTCGGGGCGCAG
CCATGACCCAGTCACGTAGCGATAGCGGAGTGTATACTGGCTTAACTATGCGGCATCAGAGCAGATTGTA
CTGAGAGTGCACCATTGCGGTGTGAAATACCGCACAGATGCGTAAGGAGAAAATACCGCATCAGGCGCTC
TTCCGCTTCCTCGCTCACTGACTCGCTGCGCTCGGTCGTTCGGCTGCGGCGAGCGGTATCAGCTCACTCA
AAGGCGGTAATACGGTTATCCACAGAATCAGGGGATAACGCAGGAAAGAACATGTGAGCAAAAGGCCAGC
AAAAGGCCAGGAACCGTAAAAAGGCCGCGTTGCTGGCGTTTTTCCATAGGCTCCGCCCCCCTGACGAGCA
TCACAAAAATCGACGCTCAAGTCAGAGGTGGCGAAACCCGACAGGACTATAAAGATACCAGGCGTTTCCC
CCTGGAAGCTCCCTCGTGCGCTCTCCTGTTCCGACCCTGCCGCTTACCGGATACCTGTCCGCCTTTCTCC
CTTCGGGAAGCGTGGCGCTTTCTCATAGCTCACGCTGTAGGTATCTCAGTTCGGTGTAGGTCGTTCGCTC
CAAGCTGGGCTGTGTGCACGAACCCCCCGTTCAGCCCGACCGCTGCGCCTTATCCGGTAACTATCGTCTT
GAGTCCAACCCGGTAAGACACGACTTATCGCCACTGGCAGCAGCCACTGGTAACAGGATTAGCAGAGCGA
GGTATGTAGGCGGTGCTACAGAGTTCTTGAAGTGGTGGCCTAACTACGGCTACACTAGAAGGACAGTATT
TGGTATCTGCGCTCTGCTGAAGCCAGTTACCTTCGGAAAAAGAGTTGGTAGCTCTTGATCCGGCAAACAA
ACCACCGCTGGTAGCGGTGGTTTTTTTGTTTGCAAGCAGCAGATTACGCGCAGAAAAAAAGGATCTCAAG
AAGATCCTTTGATCTTTTCTACGGGGTCTGACGCTCAGTGGAACGAAAACTCACGTTAAGGGATTTTGGT
CATGAACAATAAAACTGTCTGCTTACATAAACAGTAATACAAGGGGTGTTATGAGCCATATTCAACGGGA
AACGTCTTGCTCTAGGCCGCGATTAAATTCCAACATGGATGCTGATTTATATGGGTATAAATGGGCTCGC
GATAATGTCGGGCAATCAGGTGCGACAATCTATCGATTGTATGGGAAGCCCGATGCGCCAGAGTTGTTTC
TGAAACATGGCAAAGGTAGCGTTGCCAATGATGTTACAGATGAGATGGTCAGACTAAACTGGCTGACGGA
ATTTATGCCTCTTCCGACCATCAAGCATTTTATCCGTACTCCTGATGATGCATGGTTACTCACCACTGCG
ATCCCCGGGAAAACAGCATTCCAGGTATTAGAAGAATATCCTGATTCAGGTGAAAATATTGTTGATGCGC
TGGCAGTGTTCCTGCGCCGGTTGCATTCGATTCCTGTTTGTAATTGTCCTTTTAACAGCGATCGCGTATT
TCGTCTCGCTCAGGCGCAATCACGAATGAATAACGGTTTGGTTGATGCGAGTGATTTTGATGACGAGCGT
AATGGCTGGCCTGTTGAACAAGTCTGGAAAGAAATGCATAAACTTTTGCCATTCTCACCGGATTCAGTCG
TCACTCATGGTGATTTCTCACTTGATAACCTTATTTTTGACGAGGGGAAATTAATAGGTTGTATTGATGT
TGGACGAGTCGGAATCGCAGACCGATACCAGGATCTTGCCATCCTATGGAACTGCCTCGGTGAGTTTTCT
CCTTCATTACAGAAACGGCTTTTTCAAAAATATGGTATTGATAATCCTGATATGAATAAATTGCAGTTTC
ATTTGATGCTCGATGAGTTTTTCTAAGAATTAATTCATGAGCGGATACATATTTGAATGTATTTAGAAAA
ATAAACAAATAGGGGTTCCGCGCACATTTCCCCGAAAAGTGCCACCTAAATTGTAAGCGTTAATATTTTG
TTAAAATTCGCGTTAAATTTTTGTTAAATCAGCTCATTTTTTAACCAATAGGCCGAAATCGGCAAAATCC
CTTATAAATCAAAAGAATAGACCGAGATAGGGT
[37 nt withheld, positions 2764-2800]
AAAGAACGTGGACTCCAACGTCAAAGG
[49 nt withheld, positions 2828-2876]
T
[91 nt withheld, positions 2878-2968]
G
[124 nt withheld, positions 2970-3093]
CCCATTCGCCAATCCGGATATAGTTCCTCCTTTCAGCAAAAAACCCCTCAAGACCCGTTTAGAGGCCCCA
AGGGGTTATGCTAGTTATTGCTCAGCGGTGGCAGCAGCCAACTCAGCTTCCTTTCGGGCTTTGTTAGCAG
CCGGATCTCAGTGGTGGTGGTGGTGGTGCTCGAGTTACCAAGGCGGTACGTCTAAAATTTCAACCACTGC
TGCGGACAGGGAGAAACCGGCACCAGCCGCCACGAGCAGTACAAGGTCTCCTGGACCGACCGCACGTTCC
TTCACAAGATGCTCCAGGCCGAGAAACTGGTCTCCGGCGCCTATATGACCCACTAAGCGTCCGAGATCCC
ATGTGCTTTGTTTCTCGGTGAAGCCCAGTACATCGTAATTCTCTGGCCACACGCCCCGGTGGATAAGTGG
GGTTACCACGCGGCTGATATCCTCCACACTGACCTGTGCTTCCGCTAGTGCCCTCCGGGTGGTATCCATA
AGTGCAGCTTCAATTCTCTCCCAGCTCCCTTCTGCTTCAGGTGTCGCCGCATGTTGCAGACCACGTTCAC
GCAGCCGAAGCGGCATTTCCAGCCCCGGCGCCGTCGCAAAGGGGGTTGTACCTCGATTCCAACGTTCAAG
ACTATTATCTGCGCCCAGGGTGGCGGACACCACACGGGCGAACCCCTTGCGACCTGATAAGACCAAGGCG
GTACCCCCATCGGCAAAAACCAAGTTGAGCTGTACATTCCAGCGGTCGACCCACGGCGGCGCAAAATTAT
CCCCGGTGGTTAAGAGCACGGCGGAGGTAAAACCGGCATCAATATACCCAGCAGCGAGACAGAGGGAACC
CAATCCAGCATTGCATCTTTGCTGCAGATCAAAGCCGGGGGCAGCCCTCCCGACAGTTTCGTTTGCAACA
TACGCGGCGGCGGGCCACATCTCGTGGCCCTGAAAACCACAAGAAGAATGCAGCACCAGGCCAACTTCGT
CGCGCTCAATGCCTACTGCACGTTCAAGAGCCAGACGACCTGCACGTACTGCCATTTCAGGGCCCGCGAC
TCCATCTGCGACTGCTATAGATTCGTAACCCAGGTTTCGATGCTCGTCATCAACTAGACCTGCAGCTATC
GCCTCCTCCATGGGCACTAAATCTGGTAACCAAGAAGCTGTACTGGCGATATATAAATCGTTCTCAAAGC
GCATATGGCTGCCGCGCGGCACCAGGCCGCTGCTGTGATGATGATGATGATGGCTGCTGCCCATGGTATA
TCTCCTTCTTAAAGTTAAACAAAATTATTTCTAGAGGGGAATTGTTATCCGCTCACAATTCCCCTATAGT
GAGTCGTATTAATTTCGCGGGATCGAGATCTCGATCCTCTACGCCGGACGCATCGTGGCCGGCATCACCG
GCGCCACAGGTGCGGTTGCTGGCGCCTATATCGCCGACATCACCGATGGGGAAGATCGGGCTCGCCACTT
CGGGCTCATGAGCGCTTGTTTCGGCGTGGGTATGGTGGCAGGCCCCGTGGCCGGGGGACTGTTGGGCGCC
ATCTCCTTGCATGCACCATTCCTTGCGGCGGCGGTGCTCAACGGCCTCAACCTACTACTGGGCTGCTTCC
TAATGCAGGAGTCGCATAAGGGAGAGCGTCGAGATCCCGGACACCATCGAATGGCGCAAAACCTTTCGCG
GTATGGCATGATAGCGCCCGGAAGAGAGTCAATTCAGGGTGGTGAATGTGAAACCAGTAACGTTATACGA
TGTCGCAGAGTATGCCGGTGTCTCTTATCAGACCGTTTCCCGCGTGGTGAACCAGGCCAGCCACGTTTCT
GCGAAAACGCGGGAAAAAGTGGAAGCGGCGATGGCGGAGCTGAATTACATTCCCAACCGCGTGGCACAAC
AACTGGCGGGCAAACAGTCGTTGCTGATTGGCGTTGCCACCTCCAGTCTGGCCCTGCACGCGCCGTCGCA
AATTGTCGCGGCGATTAAATCTCGCGCCGATCAACTGGGTGCCAGCGTGGTGGTGTCGATGGTAGAACGA
AGCGGCGTCGAAGCCTGTAAAGCGGCGGTGCACAATCTTCTCGCGCAACGCGTCAGTGGGCTGATCATTA
ACTATCCGCTGGATGACCAGGATGCCATTGCTGTGGAAGCTGCCTGCACTAATGTTCCGGCGTTATTTCT
TGATGTCTCTGACCAGACACCCATCAACAGTATTATTTTCTCCCATGAAGACGGTACGCGACTGGGCGTG
GAGCATCTGGTCGCATTGGGTCACCAGCAAATCGCGCTGTTAGCGGGCCCATTAAGTTCTGTCTCGGCGC
GTCTGCGTCTGGCTGGCTGGCATAAATATCTCACTCGCAATCAAATTCAGCCGATAGCGGAACGGGAAGG
CGACTGGAGTGCCATGTCCGGTTTTCAACAAACCATGCAAATGCTGAATGAGGGCATCGTTCCCACTGCG
ATGCTGGTTGCCAACGATCAGATGGCGCTGGGCGCAATGCGCGCCATTACCGAGTCCGGGCTGCGCGTTG
GTGCGGATATCTCGGTAGTGGGATACGACGATACCGAAGACAGCTCATGTTATATCCCGCCGTTAACCAC
CATCAAACAGGATTTTCGCCTGCTGGGGCAAACCAGCGTGGACCGCTTGCTGCAACTCTCTCAGGGCCAG
GCGGTGAAGGGCAATCAGCTGTTGCCCGTCTCACTGGTGAAAAGAAAAACCACCCTGGCGCCCAATACGC
AAACCGCCTCTCCCCGCGCGTTGGCCGATTCATTAATGCAGCTGGCACGACAGGTTTCCCGACTGGAAAG
CGGGCAGTGAGCGCAACGCAATTAATGTAAGTTAGCTCACTCATTAGGCACCGGGATCTCGACCGATGCC
CTTGAGAGCCTTCAACCCAGTCAGCTCCTTCCGGTGGGCGCGGGGCATGACTATCGTCGCCGCACTTATG
ACTGTCTTCTTTATCATGCAACTCGTAGGACAGGTGCCGGCAGCGCTCTGGGTCATTTTCGGCGAGGACC
GCTTTCGCTGGAGCGCGACGATGATCGGCCTGTCGCTTGCGGTATTCGGAATCTTGCACGCCCTCGCTCA
AGCCTTCGTCACTGGTCCCGCCACCAAACGTTTCGGCGAGAAGCAGGCCATTATCGCCGGCATGGCGGCC
CCACGGGTGCGCATGATCGTGCTCCTGTCGTTGAGGACCCGGCTAGGCTGGCGGGGTTGCCTTACT
